>Addgene plasmid #110715 | C. difficile toxin B mRNA toehold switch sensor | depositor full sequence | sequence record 211516 | C. difficile toxin B mRNA toehold switch sensor sequence 4192 bps
AAGTCTAACGCTGCTCTGGGCTAACTGTCGCGCTAATACGACTCACTATAGGGTGTTTTTTCAGTTTCTA
CAAATATAGATTCTCCAGTGGACTTTAGAACAGAGGAGATAAAGATGACTGGAGAATCTAACCTGGCGGC
AGCGCAAAAGATGCGTAAAGGAGAAGAACTTTTCACTGGAGTTGTCCCAATTCTTGTTGAATTAGATGGT
GATGTTAATGGGCACAAATTTTCTGTCAGTGGAGAGGGTGAAGGTGATGCAACATACGGAAAACTTACCC
TTAAATTTATTTGCACTACTGGAAAACTACCTGTTCCGTGGCCAACACTTGTCACTACTTTCGGTTATGG
TGTTCAATGCTTTGCGAGATACCCAGATCACATGAAACAGCATGACTTTTTCAAGAGTGCCATGCCCGAA
GGTTACGTACAGGAAAGAACTATATTTTTCAAAGATGACGGGAACTACAAGACACGTGCTGAAGTCAAGT
TTGAAGGTGATACCCTTGTTAATAGAATCGAGTTAAAAGGTATTGATTTTAAAGAAGATGGAAACATTCT
TGGACACAAATTGGAATACAACTATAACTCACACAATGTATACATCATGGCAGACAAACAAAAGAATGGA
ATCAAAGTTAACTTCAAAATTAGACACAACATTGAAGATGGAAGCGTTCAACTAGCAGACCATTATCAAC
AAAATACTCCGATTGGCGATGGCCCTGTCCTTTTACCAGACAACCATTACCTGTCCACACAATCTGCCCT
TTCGAAAGATCCCAACGAAAAGAGAGACCACATGGTCCTTCTTGAGTTTGTAACCGCTGCTGGGATTACA
CATGGCATGGATGAACTATACAAAAGGCCTGCAGCAAACGACGAAAACTACGCTGCATCAGTTTAATAAG
ATAAACCAGAGCGGCACGGCAAGCAGAGTATACGAGATTCGGTAGCCACCGCTGAGCATAACTAGCATAA
CCCCTTGGGGCCTCTAAACGGGTCTTGAGGGGTTTTTTGCTGAAACCTCAGGCATTTGAGAAGCACACGG
TCACACTGCTTCCGGTAGTCAATAAACCGGTAAACCAGCAATAGACATAAGCGGCTATTTAACGACCCTG
CCCTGAACCGACGACAAGCTGACGACCGGGTCTCCGCAAGTGGCACTTTTCGGGGAAATGTGCGCGGAAC
CCCTATTTGTTTATTTTTCTAAATACATTCAAATATGTATCCGCTCATGAATTAATTCTTAGAAAAACTC
ATCGAGCATCAAATGAAACTGCAATTTATTCATATCAGGATTATCAATACCATATTTTTGAAAAAGCCGT
TTCTGTAATGAAGGAGAAAACTCACCGAGGCAGTTCCATAGGATGGCAAGATCCTGGTATCGGTCTGCGA
TTCCGACTCGTCCAACATCAATACAACCTATTAATTTCCCCTCGTCAAAAATAAGGTTATCAAGTGAGAA
ATCACCATGAGTGACGACTGAATCCGGTGAGAATGGCAAAAGTTTATGCATTTCTTTCCAGACTTGTTCA
ACAGGCCAGCCATTACGCTCGTCATCAAAATCACTCGCATCAACCAAACCGTTATTCATTCGTGATTGCG
CCTGAGCGAGACGAAATACGCGGTCGCTGTTAAAAGGACAATTACAAACAGGAATCGAATGCAACCGGCG
CAGGAACACTGCCAGCGCATCAACAATATTTTCACCTGAATCAGGATATTCTTCTAATACCTGGAATGCT
GTTTTCCCGGGGATCGCAGTGGTGAGTAACCATGCATCATCAGGAGTACGGATAAAATGCTTGATGGTCG
GAAGAGGCATAAATTCCGTCAGCCAGTTTAGTCTGACCATCTCATCTGTAACATCATTGGCAACGCTACC
TTTGCCATGTTTCAGAAACAACTCTGGCGCATCGGGCTTCCCATACAATCGATAGATTGTCGCACCTGAT
TGCCCGACATTATCGCGAGCCCATTTATACCCATATAAATCAGCATCCATGTTGGAATTTAATCGCGGCC
TAGAGCAAGACGTTTCCCGTTGAATATGGCTCATACTCTTCCTTTTTCAATATTATTGAAGCATTTATCA
GGGTTATTGTCTCATGAGCGGATACATATTTGAATGTATTTAGAAAAATAAACAAATAGGCATGCTAGCG
CAGAAACGTCCTAGAAGATGCCAGGAGGATACTTAGCAGAGAGACAATAAGGCCGGAGCGAAGCCGTTTT
TCCATAGGCTCCGCCCCCCTGACGAACATCACGAAATCTGACGCTCAAATCAGTGGTGGCGAAACCCGAC
AGGACTATAAAGATACCAGGCGTTTCCCCCTGATGGCTCCCTCTTGCGCTCTCCTGTTCCCGTCCTGCGG
CGTCCGTGTTGTGGTGGAGGCTTTACCCAAATCACCACGTCCCGTTCCGTGTAGACAGTTCGCTCCAAGC
TGGGCTGTGTGCAAGAACCCCCCGTTCAGCCCGACTGCTGCGCCTTATCCGGTAACTATCATCTTGAGTC
CAACCCGGAAAGACACGACAAAACGCCACTGGCAGCAGCCATTGGTAACTGAGAATTAGTGGATTTAGAT
ATCGAGAGTCTTGAAGTGGTGGCCTAACAGAGGCTACACTGAAAGGACAGTATTTGGTATCTGCGCTCCA
CTAAAGCCAGTTACCAGGTTAAGCAGTTCCCCAACTGACTTAACCTTCGATCAAACCGCCTCCCCAGGCG
GTTTTTTCGTTTACAGAGCAGGAGATTACGACGATCGTAAAAGGATCTCAAGAAGATCCTTTACGGATTC
CCGACACCATCACTCTAGATTTCAGTGCAATTTATCTCTTCAAATGTAGCACCTGAAGTCAGCCCCATAC
GATATAAGTTGTAATTCTCATGTTAGTCATGCCCCGCGCCCACCGGAAGGAGCTGACTGGGTTGAAGGCT
CTCAAGGGCATCGGTCGAGATCCCGGTGCCTAATGAGTGAGCTAACTTACATTAATTGCGTTGCGCTCAC
TGCCCGCTTTCCAGTCGGGAAACCTGTCGTGCCAGCTGCATTAATGAATCGGCCAACGCGCGGGGAGAGG
CGGTTTGCGTATTGGGCGCCAGGGTGGTTTTTCTTTTCACCAGTGAGACGGGCAACAGCTGATTGCCCTT
CACCGCCTGGCCCTGAGAGAGTTGCAGCAAGCGGTCCACGCTGGTTTGCCCCAGCAGGCGAAAATCCTGT
TTGATGGTGGTTAACGGCGGGATATAACATGAGCTGTCTTCGGTATCGTCGTATCCCACTACCGAGATGT
CCGCACCAACGCGCAGCCCGGACTCGGTAATGGCGCGCATTGCGCCCAGCGCCATCTGATCGTTGGCAAC
CAGCATCGCAGTGGGAACGATGCCCTCATTCAGCATTTGCATGGTTTGTTGAAAACCGGACATGGCACTC
CAGTCGCCTTCCCGTTCCGCTATCGGCTGAATTTGATTGCGAGTGAGATATTTATGCCAGCCAGCCAGAC
GCAGACGCGCCGAGACAGAACTTAATGGGCCCGCTAACAGCGCGATTTGCTGGTGACCCAATGCGACCAG
ATGCTCCACGCCCAGTCGCGTACCGTCTTCATGGGAGAAAATAATACTGTTGATGGGTGTCTGGTCAGAG
ACATCAAGAAATAACGCCGGAACATTAGTGCAGGCAGCTTCCACAGCAATGGCATCCTGGTCATCCAGCG
GATAGTTAATGATCAGCCCACTGACGCGTTGCGCGAGAAGATTGTGCACCGCCGCTTTACAGGCTTCGAC
GCCGCTTCGTTCTACCATCGACACCACCACGCTGGCACCCAGTTGATCGGCGCGAGATTTAATCGCCGCG
ACAATTTGCGACGGCGCGTGCAGGGCCAGACTGGAGGTGGCAACGCCAATCAGCAACGACTGTTTGCCCG
CCAGTTGTTGTGCCACGCGGTTGGGAATGTAATTCAGCTCCGCCATCGCCGCTTCCACTTTTTCCCGCGT
TTTCGCAGAAACGTGGCTGGCCTGGTTCACCACGCGGGAAACGGTCTGATAAGAGACACCGGCATACTCT
GCGACATCGTATAACGTTACTGGTTTCACATTCACCACCCTGAATTGACTCTCTTCCGGGCGCTATCATG
CCATACCGCGAAAGGTTTTGCGCCATTCGATGGTGTCCGGGATCTCGACGCTCTCCCTTATG
Features (pLannotate 1.2.2; 12 found; start..end, strand, type, name):
     34..52      +  promoter       T7 promoter: promoter for bacteriophage T7 RNA polymerase
    151..864     +  CDS            hfriFP: hfriFP is a fluorescent protein published in 2013, derived from Herbaspirillum frisingense.
    874..894     +  CDS            ssrA tag (LVA) (fragment): C-terminal peptide that mediates degradation in bacteria through the ClpXP and ClpAP proteases (McGinness et al., 2006) mutant LVA variant that confers accelerated degradation under some conditions (Andersen et al., 1998)
    972..1019    +  terminator     T7 terminator: transcription terminator for bacteriophage T7 RNA polymerase
   1183..1240    +  promoter       AmpR promoter (fragment): bla
   1249..2064    -  CDS            KanR: aminoglycoside phosphotransferase; aph(3')-Ia; confers resistance to kanamycin in bacteria or G418 (Geneticin®) in eukaryotes
   2065..2156    -  promoter       AmpR promoter: bla
   2174..2809    -  rep_origin     ColA ori: Plasmids containing the ColA origin of replication can be propagated in E. coli cells that contain additional plasmids with compatible origins.
   2894..2958    -  CDS            TcR (fragment): tetracycline efflux protein; tet; confers resistance to tetracycline
   2973..2994    -  protein_bind   CAP binding site: CAP binding activates transcription in the presence of cAMP. E. coli catabolite activator protein
   3007..4089    -  CDS            lacI: lac repressor; lacI; The lac repressor binds to the lac operator to inhibit transcription in E. coli. This inhibition can be relieved by adding lactose or isopropyl-β-D-thiogalactopyranoside (IPTG).
   4090..4167    -  promoter       lacI promoter: lacI
