>Addgene plasmid #110715 | C. difficile toxin B mRNA toehold switch sensor | addgene full sequence | sequence record 217849 | Addgene NGS Result
AAGTCTAACGCTGCTCTGGGCTAACTGTCGCGCTAATACGACTCACTATAGGGTGTTTTTTCAGTTTCTA
CAAATATAGATTCTCCAGTGGACTTTAGAACAGAGGAGATAAAGATGACTGGAGAATCTAACCTGGCGGC
AGCGCAAAAGATGCGTAAAGGAGAAGAACTTTTCACTGGAGTTGTCCCAATTCTTGTTGAATTAGATGGT
GATGTTAATGGGCACAAATTTTCTGTCAGTGGAGAGGGTGAAGGTGATGCAACATACGGAAAACTTACCC
TTAAATTTATTTGCACTACTGGAAAACTACCTGTTCCGTGGCCAACACTTGTCACTACTTTCGGTTATGG
TGTTCAATGCTTTGCGAGATACCCAGATCACATGAAACAGCATGACTTTTTCAAGAGTGCCATGCCCGAA
GGTTACGTACAGGAAAGAACTATATTTTTCAAAGATGACGGGAACTACAAGACACGTGCTGAAGTCAAGT
TTGAAGGTGATACCCTTGTTAATAGAATCGAGTTAAAAGGTATTGATTTTAAAGAAGATGGAAACATTCT
TGGACACAAATTGGAATACAACTATAACTCACACAATGTATACATCATGGCAGACAAACAAAAGAATGGA
ATCAAAGTTAACTTCAAAATTAGACACAACATTGAAGATGGAAGCGTTCAACTAGCAGACCATTATCAAC
AAAATACTCCGATTGGCGATGGCCCTGTCCTTTTACCAGACAACCATTACCTGTCCACACAATCTGCCCT
TTCGAAAGATCCCAACGAAAAGAGAGACCACATGGTCCTTCTTGAGTTTGTAACCGCTGCTGGGATTACA
CATGGCATGGATGAACTATACAAAAGGCCTGCAGCAAACGACGAAAACTACGCTGCATCAGTTTAATAAG
ATAAACCAGAGCGGCACGGCAAGCAGAGTATACGAGATTCGGTAGCCACCGCTGAGCAATAACTAGCATA
ACCCCTTGGGGCCTCTAAACGGGTCTTGAGGGGTTTTTTGCTGAAACCTCAGGCATTTGAGAAGCACACG
GTCACACTGCTTCCGGTAGTCAATAAACCGGTAAACCAGCAATAGACATAAGCGGCTATTTAACGACCCT
GCCCTGAACCGACGACAAGCTGACGACCGGGTCTCCGCAAGTGGCACTTTTCGGGGAAATGTGCGCGGAA
CCCCTATTTGTTTATTTTTCTAAATACATTCAAATATGTATCCGCTCATGAATTAATTCTTAGAAAAACT
CATCGAGCATCAAATGAAACTGCAATTTATTCATATCAGGATTATCAATACCATATTTTTGAAAAAGCCG
TTTCTGTAATGAAGGAGAAAACTCACCGAGGCAGTTCCATAGGATGGCAAGATCCTGGTATCGGTCTGCG
ATTCCGACTCGTCCAACATCAATACAACCTATTAATTTCCCCTCGTCAAAAATAAGGTTATCAAGTGAGA
AATCACCATGAGTGACGACTGAATCCGGTGAGAATGGCAAAAGTTTATGCATTTCTTTCCAGACTTGTTC
AACAGGCCAGCCATTACGCTCGTCATCAAAATCACTCGCATCAACCAAACCGTTATTCATTCGTGATTGC
GCCTGAGCGAGACGAAATACGCGGTCGCTGTTAAAAGGACAATTACAAACAGGAATCGAATGCAACCGGC
GCAGGAACACTGCCAGCGCATCAACAATATTTTCACCTGAATCAGGATATTCTTCTAATACCTGGAATGC
TGTTTTCCCGGGGATCGCAGTGGTGAGTAACCATGCATCATCAGGAGTACGGATAAAATGCTTGATGGTC
GGAAGAGGCATAAATTCCGTCAGCCAGTTTAGTCTGACCATCTCATCTGTAACATCATTGGCAACGCTAC
CTTTGCCATGTTTCAGAAACAACTCTGGCGCATCGGGCTTCCCATACAATCGATAGATTGTCGCACCTGA
TTGCCCGACATTATCGCGAGCCCATTTATACCCATATAAATCAGCATCCATGTTGGAATTTAATCGCGGC
CTAGAGCAAGACGTTTCCCGTTGAATATGGCTCATACTCTTCCTTTTTCAATATTATTGAAGCATTTATC
AGGGTTATTGTCTCATGAGCGGATACATATTTGAATGTATTTAGAAAAATAAACAAATAGGCATGCTAGC
GCAGAAACGTCCTAGAAGATGCCAGGAGGATACTTAGCAGAGAGACAATAAGGCCGGAGCGAAGCCGTTT
TTCCATAGGCTCCGCCCCCCTGACGAACATCACGAAATCTGACGCTCAAATCAGTGGTGGCGAAACCCGA
CAGGACTATAAAGATACCAGGCGTTTCCCCCTGATGGCTCCCTCTTGCGCTCTCCTGTTCCCGTCCTGCG
GCGTCCGTGTTGTGGTGGAGGCTTTACCCAAATCACCACGTCCCGTTCCGTGTAGACAGTTCGCTCCAAG
CTGGGCTGTGTGCAAGAACCCCCCGTTCAGCCCGACTGCTGCGCCTTATCCGGTAACTATCATCTTGAGT
CCAACCCGGAAAGACACGACAAAACGCCACTGGCAGCAGCCATTGGTAACTGAGAATTAGTGGATTTAGA
TATCGAGAGTCTTGAAGTGGTGGCCTAACAGAGGCTACACTGAAAGGACAGTATTTGGTATCTGCGCTCC
ACTAAAGCCAGTTACCAGGTTAAGCAGTTCCCCAACTGACTTAACCTTCGATCAAACCGCCTCCCCAGGC
GGTTTTTTCGTTTACAGAGCAGGAGATTACGACGATCGTAAAAGGATCTCAAGAAGATCCTTTACGGATT
CCCGACACCATCACTCTAGATTTCAGTGCAATTTATCTCTTCAAATGTAGCACCTGAAGTCAGCCCCATA
CGATATAAGTTGTAATTCTCATGTTAGTCATGCCCCGCGCCCACCGGAAGGAGCTGACTGGGTTGAAGGC
TCTCAAGGGCATCGGTCGAGATCCCGGTGCCTAATGAGTGAGCTAACTTACATTAATTGCGTTGCGCTCA
CTGCCCGCTTTCCAGTCGGGAAACCTGTCGTGCCAGCTGCATTAATGAATCGGCCAACGCGCGGGGAGAG
GCGGTTTGCGTATTGGGCGCCAGGGTGGTTTTTCTTTTCACCAGTGAGACGGGCAACAGCTGATTGCCCT
TCACCGCCTGGCCCTGAGAGAGTTGCAGCAAGCGGTCCACGCTGGTTTGCCCCAGCAGGCGAAAATCCTG
TTTGATGGTGGTTAACGGCGGGATATAACATGAGCTGTCTTCGGTATCGTCGTATCCCACTACCGAGATG
TCCGCACCAACGCGCAGCCCGGACTCGGTAATGGCGCGCATTGCGCCCAGCGCCATCTGATCGTTGGCAA
CCAGCATCGCAGTGGGAACGATGCCCTCATTCAGCATTTGCATGGTTTGTTGAAAACCGGACATGGCACT
CCAGTCGCCTTCCCGTTCCGCTATCGGCTGAATTTGATTGCGAGTGAGATATTTATGCCAGCCAGCCAGA
CGCAGACGCGCCGAGACAGAACTTAATGGGCCCGCTAACAGCGCGATTTGCTGGTGACCCAATGCGACCA
GATGCTCCACGCCCAGTCGCGTACCGTCTTCATGGGAGAAAATAATACTGTTGATGGGTGTCTGGTCAGA
GACATCAAGAAATAACGCCGGAACATTAGTGCAGGCAGCTTCCACAGCAATGGCATCCTGGTCATCCAGC
GGATAGTTAATGATCAGCCCACTGACGCGTTGCGCGAGAAGATTGTGCACCGCCGCTTTACAGGCTTCGA
CGCCGCTTCGTTCTACCATCGACACCACCACGCTGGCACCCAGTTGATCGGCGCGAGATTTAATCGCCGC
GACAATTTGCGACGGCGCGTGCAGGGCCAGACTGGAGGTGGCAACGCCAATCAGCAACGACTGTTTGCCC
GCCAGTTGTTGTGCCACGCGGTTGGGAATGTAATTCAGCTCCGCCATCGCCGCTTCCACTTTTTCCCGCG
TTTTCGCAGAAACGTGGCTGGCCTGGTTCACCACGCGGGAAACGGTCTGATAAGAGACACCGGCATACTC
TGCGACATCGTATAACGTTACTGGTTTCACATTCACCACCCTGAATTGACTCTCTTCCGGGCGCTATCAT
GCCATACCGCGAAAGGTTTTGCGCCATTCGATGGTGTCCGGGATCTCGACGCTCTCCCTTATG
Features (pLannotate 1.2.2; 12 found; start..end, strand, type, name):
     34..52      +  promoter       T7 promoter: promoter for bacteriophage T7 RNA polymerase
    151..864     +  CDS            hfriFP: hfriFP is a fluorescent protein published in 2013, derived from Herbaspirillum frisingense.
    874..894     +  CDS            ssrA tag (LVA) (fragment): C-terminal peptide that mediates degradation in bacteria through the ClpXP and ClpAP proteases (McGinness et al., 2006) mutant LVA variant that confers accelerated degradation under some conditions (Andersen et al., 1998)
    973..1020    +  terminator     T7 terminator: transcription terminator for bacteriophage T7 RNA polymerase
   1184..1241    +  promoter       AmpR promoter (fragment): bla
   1250..2065    -  CDS            KanR: aminoglycoside phosphotransferase; aph(3')-Ia; confers resistance to kanamycin in bacteria or G418 (Geneticin®) in eukaryotes
   2066..2157    -  promoter       AmpR promoter: bla
   2175..2810    -  rep_origin     ColA ori: Plasmids containing the ColA origin of replication can be propagated in E. coli cells that contain additional plasmids with compatible origins.
   2895..2959    -  CDS            TcR (fragment): tetracycline efflux protein; tet; confers resistance to tetracycline
   2974..2995    -  protein_bind   CAP binding site: CAP binding activates transcription in the presence of cAMP. E. coli catabolite activator protein
   3008..4090    -  CDS            lacI: lac repressor; lacI; The lac repressor binds to the lac operator to inhibit transcription in E. coli. This inhibition can be relieved by adding lactose or isopropyl-β-D-thiogalactopyranoside (IPTG).
   4091..4168    -  promoter       lacI promoter: lacI
