[The description below was written by a language model from this plasmid's Addgene catalogue record and pLannotate feature annotations shown in this document.]
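Description:
The C. difficile toxin B mRNA toehold switch sensor is a small (about 4.2 kb) synthetic-biology plasmid built on the pCOLA backbone. It replicates in E. coli from the low-copy ColA origin, which is compatible with other common origins, and is selected with kanamycin through an aph(3')-Ia KanR cassette driven by a bla-type promoter. The backbone also carries lacI with its own promoter, plus short remnants (a tetracycline-resistance fragment, a CAP binding site and a partial AmpR promoter) that appear to be vector leftovers rather than functional parts.

The payload is a T7 promoter–driven transcription unit closed by a T7 terminator. Roughly 100 nt lie unannotated between the promoter and the reporter coding sequence; this is where the toehold switch would be expected to sit, although the feature table does not mark it. A toehold switch is an RNA hairpin that sequesters the ribosome binding site and start codon, so the downstream reporter is not translated until a complementary trigger RNA, here the tcdB mRNA of toxigenic C. difficile, binds the single-stranded toehold and unwinds the stem. The catalogue entry describes the output as GFP. The automated annotation labels the reporter ORF as hfriFP, which is probably a similarity-based call for a GFP-family protein, and the exact variant is not stated. A partial match to an ssrA (LVA) degradation tag follows the ORF. An intact tag of this kind would shorten reporter half-life in bacteria.

The two sequence records (depositor and sequencing result) differ by a single nucleotide in length and have identical feature layouts. The construct was made for a paper-based diagnostic platform for analysing gut microbiota and host biomarkers.
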