Addgene plasmid #110715: C. difficile toxin B mRNA toehold switch sensor
Purpose: Toehold switch sensor to detect the tcdB mRNA from toxigenic C. difficile with GFP output
Depositing lab: James Collins. Depositing organization: Massachusetts Institute of Technology. Publication: A low-cost paper-based synthetic biology platform for analyzing gut microbiota and host biomarkers. Takahashi MK, Tan X, Dy AJ, Braff D, Akana RT, Furuta Y, Donghia N, Ananthakrishnan A, Collins JJ. Nat Commun. 2018 Aug 21;9(1):3347. doi: 10.1038/s41467-018-05864-4. PubMed 30131493.
Backbone
  Vector backbone: pCOLA
  Vector type: Synthetic Biology
Growth in bacteria
  Bacterial resistance: Kanamycin, 50 μg/mL
  Growth temperature: 37°C
  Growth strain: NEB Stable
  Copy number: Low Copy
Gene/Insert
  Gene/Insert name: C. difficile toxin B toehold switch sensor
  Promoter: T7
  Cloning method: Gibson Cloning
  Sequencing primers: 5′ ttcaccaccctgaattgactc
Terms and licenses: Academic/Nonprofit Terms; Industry Terms: Not Available to Industry
How to cite: C. difficile toxin B mRNA toehold switch sensor was a gift from James Collins (Addgene plasmid # 110715 ; http://n2t.net/addgene:110715 ; RRID:Addgene_110715)
